Addgene plasmid #109586: p3E-Cltb
Purpose: Multisite gateway vector for 3' tagging with Clathrin light chain b
Depositing lab: Rob Parton. Depositing organization: University of Queensland, Institute for Molecular Bioscience. Publication: In vivo cell biological screening identifies an endocytic capture mechanism for T-tubule formation. Hall TE, Martel N, Ariotti N, Xiong Z, Lo HP, Ferguson C, Rae J, Lim YW, Parton RG. Nat Commun. 2020 Jul 24;11(1):3711. doi: 10.1038/s41467-020-17486-w. PubMed 32709891.
Backbone
  Vector backbone: pDEST-actc1b-mKate2-ccdb
  Vector type: Zebrafish plasmids
Growth in bacteria
  Bacterial resistance: Kanamycin, 50 μg/mL
  Growth temperature: 37°C
  Growth strain: DH5alpha
  Copy number: High Copy
Gene/Insert
  Gene/Insert name: Clathrin light chain b
  Species: D. rerio (zebrafish)
  Entrez Gene: cltb (a.k.a. wu:fb07a05)
  Cloning method: Gateway Cloning
Terms and licenses: Academic/Nonprofit Terms; Industry Terms: Not Available to Industry
How to cite: p3E-Cltb was a gift from Rob Parton (Addgene plasmid # 109586 ; http://n2t.net/addgene:109586 ; RRID:Addgene_109586)
