[The description below was written by a language model from this plasmid's Addgene catalogue record and pLannotate feature annotations shown in this document.]
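Description:
p3E-Cltb is a 3′ entry clone for multisite Gateway assembly, carrying the zebrafish (D. rerio) clathrin light chain b coding sequence (cltb) so that it can be placed at the 3′ position of a three-fragment construct and fused to the C-terminal side of an upstream middle-entry element. The sequenced plasmid is 3,265 nt. It is a small, high-copy bacterial plasmid with a ColE1/pUC-type origin and a kanamycin resistance gene (aph(3′)-Ia), which is the usual arrangement for pDONR-derived entry clones. The catalogue lists pDEST-actc1b-mKate2-ccdb as the backbone. That name describes a destination vector with a muscle actin promoter and mKate2, neither of which appears in the feature table, so the listed backbone may reflect the intended recombination partner rather than the plasmid itself.

The insert was annotated by homology to human CLTB, as a fragment match of about 620 nt. It is flanked by Gateway recombination sites, annotated as attR2 on one side and an attB3 core overlapping an attL-type fragment on the other. This fits the attR2/attL3 configuration of a 3′ entry clone made by BP recombination. The plasmid has no eukaryotic promoter of its own, so expression depends on the 5′ element supplied during LR recombination into a destination vector. The remaining annotations are a T7 promoter, rrnB T1 and T2 terminators that insulate the cloning site from read-through transcription, and short lacI and lacZα fragments. All of these are standard donor-vector remnants.

The plasmid is used to build zebrafish expression constructs in which clathrin light chain b is fused to a fluorescent protein or other tag, for example to label clathrin-coated structures in vivo. It was deposited with a cell biological screening study of T-tubule formation in muscle.
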