Features (pLannotate 1.2.2; 11 found; start..end, strand, type, name):
     27..647     +  CDS            CLTB (fragment): CLCB_HUMAN - Experimental evidence at protein level: Swiss-Prot protein existence level 1. Clathrin is the major protein of the polyhedral coat of coated pits and vesicles. From Homo sapiens (Human).
    651..671     -  protein_bind   attB3: mutant version of attB; core recombination site for the Gateway® BP reaction BP Clonase™
    662..747     -  protein_bind   attL1 (fragment): mutant version of attL; recombination site for the Gateway® LR reaction LR Clonase™
    784..802     -  promoter       T7 promoter: promoter for bacteriophage T7 RNA polymerase
    936..1745    +  CDS            KanR: aminoglycoside phosphotransferase; aph(3')-Ia; confers resistance to kanamycin in bacteria or G418 (Geneticin®) in eukaryotes
   1892..2480    +  rep_origin     ori: high-copy-number ColE1/pMB1/pBR322/pUC origin of replication
   2663..2755    +  CDS            lacI (fragment): lac repressor; lacI; The lac repressor binds to the lac operator to inhibit transcription in E. coli. This inhibition can be relieved by adding lactose or isopropyl-β-D-thiogalactopyranoside (IPTG).
   2810..2837    -  terminator     rrnB T2 terminator: transcription terminator T2 from the E. coli rrnB gene
   2969..3012    +  terminator     rrnB T1 terminator: Escherichia coli rrnB; transcription terminator T1 from the E. coli rrnB gene
   3059..3095    -  CDS            lacZα (fragment): LacZα fragment of β-galactosidase; lacZ fragment
   3166..25      -  protein_bind   attR2 (across the origin): mutant version of attR; recombination site for the Gateway® LR reaction LR Clonase™
>Addgene plasmid #109586 | p3E-Cltb | addgene full sequence | sequence record 222117 | Addgene NGS Result
GTTCAACTTTCTTGTACAAAGTGGTGGCTGACGACTTCGGTTTTTCCGCCTTCGACAACGGAGTTCATAC
AGAAGAAGATCCCGCCGCCGCCTTTCTGGCCCAGCAGGAGAATGAAATCGCGGTGATTGAGAACGACAGC
ACTGGGTTCAGTTTACCGGAGGACGGAGGAGCGGCGCCCGCAGACACCTACACCATGTCCGGCGGTGACT
TTGGAGGATCCTCAGCTGTAAACGGAGACATGTTTCAGGACACGAACGGCATGACTGACAGCTACTCGGC
TATCGCACAAGTCGACATACAGAGACAAGAGCCTGAAAGTCTGCGCAAGTGGAGGGAGGAGCAGAAGACC
CGGCTGGAGGAATTAGATTCAGCCTCTAAAGCTGCAGAGGCCGTGTGGAGGGAGAAGGCCAAGAAGGAGC
TGGAGGACTGGCATATACACCAGACTGAACAGATGGAGAAGAATAAAGTCAACAACAGAGCGTCAGAGGA
GGCTTTCCTCAAGGAGTGTGAAGATGACAGTCCTGGGACGGAATGGGAGAAAGTGGCCCGACTCTGCGAT
TTCAACCCCAAAACCAGCCGGCAGACTAAAGACGTGTCCCGAATGCGCTCGGTGCTCATTTCCCTGAAAC
AGACGCCTCTGCTCCGCTAACAACTTTATTATACAAAGTTGGCATTATAAAAAAGCATTGCTTATCAATT
TGTTGCAACGAACAGGTCACTATCAGTCAAAATAAAATCATTATTTGGAGCTCCATGGTAGCGTTAACGC
GGCCGCGATATCCCCTATAGTGAGTCGTATTACATGGTCATAGCTGTTTCCTGGCAGCTCTGGCCCGTGT
CTCAAAATCTCTGATGTTACATTGCACAAGATAAAAATATATCATCATGAACAATAAAACTGTCTGCTTA
CATAAACAGTAATACAAGGGGTGTTATGAGCCATATTCAACGGGAAACGTCGAGGCCGCGATTAAATTCC
AACATGGATGCTGATTTATATGGGTATAAATGGGCTCGCGATAATGTCGGGCAATCAGGTGCGACAATCT
ATCGCTTGTATGGGAAGCCCGATGCGCCAGAGTTGTTTCTGAAACATGGCAAAGGTAGCGTTGCCAATGA
TGTTACAGATGAGATGGTCAGACTAAACTGGCTGACGGAATTTATGCCTCTTCCGACCATCAAGCATTTT
ATCCGTACTCCTGATGATGCATGGTTACTCACCACTGCGATCCCCGGAAAAACAGCATTCCAGGTATTAG
AAGAATATCCTGATTCAGGTGAAAATATTGTTGATGCGCTGGCAGTGTTCCTGCGCCGGTTGCATTCGAT
TCCTGTTTGTAATTGTCCTTTTAACAGCGATCGCGTATTTCGTCTCGCTCAGGCGCAATCACGAATGAAT
AACGGTTTGGTTGATGCGAGTGATTTTGATGACGAGCGTAATGGCTGGCCTGTTGAACAAGTCTGGAAAG
AAATGCATAAACTTTTGCCATTCTCACCGGATTCAGTCGTCACTCATGGTGATTTCTCACTTGATAACCT
TATTTTTGACGAGGGGAAATTAATAGGTTGTATTGATGTTGGACGAGTCGGAATCGCAGACCGATACCAG
GATCTTGCCATCCTATGGAACTGCCTCGGTGAGTTTTCTCCTTCATTACAGAAACGGCTTTTTCAAAAAT
ATGGTATTGATAATCCTGATATGAATAAATTGCAGTTTCATTTGATGCTCGATGAGTTTTTCTAATCAGA
ATTGGTTAATTGGTTGTAACACTGGCAGAGCATTACGCTGACTTGACGGGACGGCGCAAGCTCATGACCA
AAATCCCTTAACGTGAGTTACGCGTCGTTCCACTGAGCGTCAGACCCCGTAGAAAAGATCAAAGGATCTT
CTTGAGATCCTTTTTTTCTGCGCGTAATCTGCTGCTTGCAAACAAAAAAACCACCGCTACCAGCGGTGGT
TTGTTTGCCGGATCAAGAGCTACCAACTCTTTTTCCGAAGGTAACTGGCTTCAGCAGAGCGCAGATACCA
AATACTGTTCTTCTAGTGTAGCCGTAGTTAGGCCACCACTTCAAGAACTCTGTAGCACCGCCTACATACC
TCGCTCTGCTAATCCTGTTACCAGTGGCTGCTGCCAGTGGCGATAAGTCGTGTCTTACCGGGTTGGACTC
AAGACGATAGTTACCGGATAAGGCGCAGCGGTCGGGCTGAACGGGGGGTTCGTGCACACAGCCCAGCTTG
GAGCGAACGACCTACACCGAACTGAGATACCTACAGCGTGAGCTATGAGAAAGCGCCACGCTTCCCGAAG
GGAGAAAGGCGGACAGGTATCCGGTAAGCGGCAGGGTCGGAACAGGAGAGCGCACGAGGGAGCTTCCAGG
GGGAAACGCCTGGTATCTTTATAGTCCTGTCGGGTTTCGCCACCTCTGACTTGAGCGTCGATTTTTGTGA
TGCTCGTCAGGGGGGCGGAGCCTATGGAAAAACGCCAGCAACGCGGCCTTTTTACGGTTCCTGGCCTTTT
GCTGGCCTTTTGCTCACATGTTCTTTCCTGCGTTATCCCCTGATTCTGTGGATAACCGTATTACCGCCTT
TGAGTGAGCTGATACCGCTCGCCGCAGCCGAACGACCGAGCGCAGCGAGTCAGTGAGCGAGGAAGCGGAA
GAGCGCCCAATACGCAAACCGCCTCTCCCCGCGCGTTGGCCGATTCATTAATGCAGCTGGCACGACAGGT
TTCCCGACTGGAAAGCGGGCAGTGAGCGCAACGCAATTAATACGCGTACCGCTAGCCAGGAAGAGTTTGT
AGAAACGCAAAAAGGCCATCCGTCAGGATGGCCTTCTGCTTAGTTTGATGCCTGGCAGTTTATGGCGGGC
GTCCTGCCCGCCACCCTCCGGGCCGTTGCTTCACAACGTTCAAATCCGCTCCCGGCGGATTTGTCCTACT
CAGGAGAGCGTTCACCGACAAACAACAGATAAAACGAAAGGCCCAGTCTTCCGACTGAGCCTTTCGTTTT
ATTTGATGCCTGGCAGTTCCCTACTCTCGCGTTAACGCTAGCATGGATGTTTTCCCAGTCACGACGTTGT
AAAACGACGGCCAGTCTTAAGCTCGGGCCCTGCAGCTCTAGAGCTCGAATTCTACAGGTCACTAATACCA
TCTAAGTAGTTGGTTCATAGTGACTGCATATGTTGTGTTTTACAGTATTATGTAGTCTGTTTTTTATGCA
AAATCTAATTTAATATATTGATATTTATATCATTTTACGTTTCTC
